>Addgene plasmid #61316 | pCri-7a | addgene full sequence | sequence record 442938 | Addgene NGS Result
TAATACGACTCACTATAGGGGAATTGTGAGCGGATAACAATTCCCCTCTAGAAATAATTTTGTTTAACTT
TAAGAAGGAGATATACCATGGCCAAAGTGAGCAAGGGCGAGGAGCTGTTCACCGGGGTGGTGCCCATCCT
GGTCGAGCTGGACGGCGACGTAAACGGCCACAAGTTCAGCGTGTCCGGCGAGGGCGAGGGCGATGCCACC
TACGGCAAGCTGACCCTGAAGTTCATCTGCACCACCGGCAAGCTGCCCGTGCCCTGGCCCACCCTCGTGA
CCACCTTCGGCTACGGCCTGCAGTGCTTCGCCCGCTACCCCGACCACATGAAGCAGCACGACTTCTTCAA
GTCCGCCATGCCCGAAGGCTACGTCCAGGAGCGCACCATCTTCTTCAAGGACGACGGCAACTACAAGACC
CGCGCCGAGGTGAAGTTCGAGGGCGACACCCTGGTGAACCGCATCGAGCTGAAGGGCATCGACTTCAAGG
AGGACGGCAACATCCTGGGGCACAAGCTGGAGTACAACTACAACAGCCACAACGTCTATATCATGGCCGA
CAAGCAGAAGAACGGCATCAAGGTGAACTTCAAGATCCGCCACAACATCGAGGACGGCAGCGTGCAGCTC
GCCGACCACTACCAGCAGAACACCCCCATCGGCGACGGCCCCGTGCTGCTGCCCGACAACCACTACCTGA
GCACCCAGTCCGCCCTGAGCAAAGACCCCAACGAGAAGCGCGATCACATGGTCCTGCTGGAGTTCGTGAC
CGCCGCCGGGATCACTCTCGGCATGGACGAGCTGTACAAGTAAGGTACCGGATCCGAATTCGAGCTCCGT
CGACAAGCTTGCGGCCGCACTCGAGCACCACCACCACCACCACTGAGATCCGGCTGCTAACAAAGCCCGA
AAGGAAGCTGAGTTGGCTGCTGCCACCGCTGAGCAATAACTAGCATAACCCCTTGGGGCCTCTAAACGGG
TCTTGAGGGGTTTTTTGCTGAAAGGAGGAACTATATCCGGATTGGCGAATGGG
[124 nt withheld, positions 1034-1157]
C
[91 nt withheld, positions 1159-1249]
A
[49 nt withheld, positions 1251-1299]
CCTTTGACGTTGGAGTCCACGTTCTTT
[37 nt withheld, positions 1327-1363]
ACCCTATCTCGGTCTATTCTTTTGATTTATAAGGGATTTTGCCGATTTCGGCCTATTGGTTAAAAAATGA
GCTGATTTAACAAAAATTTAACGCGAATTTTAACAAAATATTAACGCTTACAATTTAGGTGGCACTTTTC
GGGGAAATGTGCGCGGAACCCCTATTTGTTTATTTTTCTAAATACATTCAAATATGTATCCGCTCATGAA
TTAATTCTTAGAAAAACTCATCGAGCATCAAATGAAACTGCAATTTATTCATATCAGGATTATCAATACC
ATATTTTTGAAAAAGCCGTTTCTGTAATGAAGGAGAAAACTCACCGAGGCAGTTCCATAGGATGGCAAGA
TCCTGGTATCGGTCTGCGATTCCGACTCGTCCAACATCAATACAACCTATTAATTTCCCCTCGTCAAAAA
TAAGGTTATCAAGTGAGAAATCACCATGAGTGACGACTGAATCCGGTGAGAATGGCAAAAGTTTATGCAT
TTCTTTCCAGACTTGTTCAACAGGCCAGCCATTACGCTCGTCATCAAAATCACTCGCATCAACCAAACCG
TTATTCATTCGTGATTGCGCCTGAGCGAGACGAAATACGCGATCGCTGTTAAAAGGACAATTACAAACAG
GAATCGAATGCAACCGGCGCAGGAACACTGCCAGCGCATCAACAATATTTTCACCTGAATCAGGATATTC
TTCTAATACCTGGAATGCTGTTTTCCCGGGGATCGCAGTGGTGAGTAACCATGCATCATCAGGAGTACGG
ATAAAATGCTTGATGGTCGGAAGAGGCATAAATTCCGTCAGCCAGTTTAGTCTGACCATCTCATCTGTAA
CATCATTGGCAACGCTACCTTTGCCATGTTTCAGAAACAACTCTGGCGCATCGGGCTTCCCATACAATCG
ATAGATTGTCGCACCTGATTGCCCGACATTATCGCGAGCCCATTTATACCCATATAAATCAGCATCCATG
TTGGAATTTAATCGCGGCCTAGAGCAAGACGTTTCCCGTTGAATATGGCTCATAACACCCCTTGTATTAC
TGTTTATGTAAGCAGACAGTTTTATTGTTCATGACCAAAATCCCTTAACGTGAGTTTTCGTTCCACTGAG
CGTCAGACCCCGTAGAAAAGATCAAAGGATCTTCTTGAGATCCTTTTTTTCTGCGCGTAATCTGCTGCTT
GCAAACAAAAAAACCACCGCTACCAGCGGTGGTTTGTTTGCCGGATCAAGAGCTACCAACTCTTTTTCCG
AAGGTAACTGGCTTCAGCAGAGCGCAGATACCAAATACTGTCCTTCTAGTGTAGCCGTAGTTAGGCCACC
ACTTCAAGAACTCTGTAGCACCGCCTACATACCTCGCTCTGCTAATCCTGTTACCAGTGGCTGCTGCCAG
TGGCGATAAGTCGTGTCTTACCGGGTTGGACTCAAGACGATAGTTACCGGATAAGGCGCAGCGGTCGGGC
TGAACGGGGGGTTCGTGCACACAGCCCAGCTTGGAGCGAACGACCTACACCGAACTGAGATACCTACAGC
GTGAGCTATGAGAAAGCGCCACGCTTCCCGAAGGGAGAAAGGCGGACAGGTATCCGGTAAGCGGCAGGGT
CGGAACAGGAGAGCGCACGAGGGAGCTTCCAGGGGGAAACGCCTGGTATCTTTATAGTCCTGTCGGGTTT
CGCCACCTCTGACTTGAGCGTCGATTTTTGTGATGCTCGTCAGGGGGGCGGAGCCTATGGAAAAACGCCA
GCAACGCGGCCTTTTTACGGTTCCTGGCCTTTTGCTGGCCTTTTGCTCACATGTTCTTTCCTGCGTTATC
CCCTGATTCTGTGGATAACCGTATTACCGCCTTTGAGTGAGCTGATACCGCTCGCCGCAGCCGAACGACC
GAGCGCAGCGAGTCAGTGAGCGAGGAAGCGGAAGAGCGCCTGATGCGGTATTTTCTCCTTACGCATCTGT
GCGGTATTTCACACCGCAATGGTGCACTCTCAGTACAATCTGCTCTGATGCCGCATAGTTAAGCCAGTAT
ACACTCCGCTATCGCTACGTGACTGGGTCATGGCTGCGCCCCGACACCCGCCAACACCCGCTGACGCGCC
CTGACGGGCTTGTCTGCTCCCGGCATCCGCTTACAGACAAGCTGTGACCGTCTCCGGGAGCTGCATGTGT
CAGAGGTTTTCACCGTCATCACCGAAACGCGCGAGGCAGCTGCGGTAAAGCTCATCAGCGTGGTCGTGAA
GCGATTCACAGATGTCTGCCTGTTCATCCGCGTCCAGCTCGTTGAGTTTCTCCAGAAGCGTTAATGTCTG
GCTTCTGATAAAGCGGGCCATGTTAAGGGCGGTTTTTTCCTGTTTGGTCACTGATGCCTCCGTGTAAGGG
GGATTTCTGTTCATGGGGGTAATGATACCGATGAAACGAGAGAGGATGCTCACGATACGGGTTACTGATG
ATGAACATGCCCGGTTACTGGAACGTTGTGAGGGTAAACAACTGGCGGTATGGATGCGGCGGGACCAGAG
AAAAATCACTCAGGGTCAATGCCAGCGCTTCGTTAATACAGATGTAGGTGTTCCACAGGGTAGCCAGCAG
CATCCTGCGATGCAGATCCGGAACATAATGGTGCAGGGCGCTGACTTCCGCGTTTCCAGACTTTACGAAA
CACGGAAACCGAAGACCATTCATGTTGTTGCTCAGGTCGCAGACGTTTTGCAGCAGCAGTCGCTTCACGT
TCGCTCGCGTATCGGTGATTCATTCTGCTAACCAGTAAGGCAACCCCGCCAGCCTAGCCGGGTCCTCAAC
GACAGGAGCACGATCATGCGCACCCGTGGGGCCGCCATGCCGGCGATAATGGCCTGCTTCTCGCCGAAAC
GTTTGGTGGCGGGACCAGTGACGAAGGCTTGAGCGAGGGCGTGCAAGATTCCGAATACCGCAAGCGACAG
GCCGATCATCGTCGCGCTCCAGCGAAAGCGGTCCTCGCCGAAAATGACCCAGAGCGCTGCCGGCACCTGT
CCTACGAGTTGCATGATAAAGAAGACAGTCATAAGTGCGGCGACGATAGTCATGCCCCGCGCCCACCGGA
AGGAGCTGACTGGGTTGAAGGCTCTCAAGGGCATCGGTCGAGATCCCGGTGCCTAATGAGTGAGCTAACT
TACATTAATTGCGTTGCGCTCACTGCCCGCTTTCCAGTCGGGAAACCTGTCGTGCCAGCTGCATTAATGA
ATCGGCCAACGCGCGGGGAGAGGCGGTTTGCGTATTGGGCGCCAGGGTGGTTTTTCTTTTCACCAGTGAG
ACGGGCAACAGCTGATTGCCCTTCACCGCCTGGCCCTGAGAGAGTTGCAGCAAGCGGTCCACGCTGGTTT
GCCCCAGCAGGCGAAAATCCTGTTTGATGGTGGTTAACGGCGGGATATAACATGAGCTGTCTTCGGTATC
GTCGTATCCCACTACCGAGATATCCGCACCAACGCGCAGCCCGGACTCGGTAATGGCGCGCATTGCGCCC
AGCGCCATCTGATCGTTGGCAACCAGCATCGCAGTGGGAACGATGCCCTCATTCAGCATTTGCATGGTTT
GTTGAAAACCGGACATGGCACTCCAGTCGCCTTCCCGTTCCGCTATCGGCTGAATTTGATTGCGAGTGAG
ATATTTATGCCAGCCAGCCAGACGCAGACGCGCCGAGACAGAACTTAATGGGCCCGCTAACAGCGCGATT
TGCTGGTGACCCAATGCGACCAGATGCTCCACGCCCAGTCGCGTACCGTCTTCATGGGAGAAAATAATAC
TGTTGATGGGTGTCTGGTCAGAGACATCAAGAAATAACGCCGGAACATTAGTGCAGGCAGCTTCCACAGC
AATGGCATCCTGGTCATCCAGCGGATAGTTAATGATCAGCCCACTGACGCGTTGCGCGAGAAGATTGTGC
ACCGCCGCTTTACAGGCTTCGACGCCGCTTCGTTCTACCATCGACACCACCACGCTGGCACCCAGTTGAT
CGGCGCGAGATTTAATCGCCGCGACAATTTGCGACGGCGCGTGCAGGGCCAGACTGGAGGTGGCAACGCC
AATCAGCAACGACTGTTTGCCCGCCAGTTGTTGTGCCACGCGGTTGGGAATGTAATTCAGCTCCGCCATC
GCCGCTTCCACTTTTTCCCGCGTTTTCGCAGAAACGTGGCTGGCCTGGTTCACCACGCGGGAAACGGTCT
GATAAGAGACACCGGCATACTCTGCGACATCGTATAACGTTACTGGTTTCACATTCACCACCCTGAATTG
ACTCTCTTCCGGGCGCTATCATGCCATACCGCGAAAGGTTTTGCGCCATTCGATGGTGTCCGGGATCTCG
ACGCTCTCCCTTATGCGACTCCTGCATTAGGAAGCAGCCCAGTAGTAGGTTGAGGCCGTTGAGCACCGCC
GCCGCAAGGAATGGTGCATGCAAGGAGATGGCGCCCAACAGTCCCCCGGCCACGGGGCCTGCCACCATAC
CCACGCCGAAACAAGCGCTCATGAGCCCGAAGTGGCGAGCCCGATCTTCCCCATCGGTGATGTCGGCGAT
ATAGGCGCCAGCAACCGCACCTGTGGCGCCGGTGATGCCGGCCACGATGCGTCCGGCGTAGAGGATCGAG
ATCTCGATCCCGCGAAAT
Features (pLannotate 1.2.2; 19 found; start..end, strand, type, name):
      1..19      +  promoter       T7 promoter: promoter for bacteriophage T7 RNA polymerase
     20..44      +  protein_bind   lac operator: The lac repressor binds to the lac operator to inhibit transcription in E. coli. This inhibition can be relieved by adding lactose or isopropyl-β-D-thiogalactopyranoside (IPTG). lac repressor encoded by lacI
     59..81      +  RBS            RBS: efficient ribosome binding site from bacteriophage T7 gene 10 (Olins and Rangwala, 1989)
     97..813     +  CDS            EYFP: enhanced YFP mammalian codon-optimized
    866..883     +  CDS            9xHis (fragment): 9xHis affinity tag
    893..942     +  CDS            SET1 (fragment): solubility-enhancement tag derived from T7 phage gene 10B
    950..997     +  terminator     T7 terminator: transcription terminator for bacteriophage T7 RNA polymerase
   1034..1462    +  rep_origin     f1 ori (sequence partly withheld): f1 bacteriophage origin of replication; arrow indicates direction of (+) strand synthesis
   1515..1572    +  promoter       AmpR promoter (fragment): bla
   1581..2396    -  CDS            KanR: aminoglycoside phosphotransferase; aph(3')-Ia; confers resistance to kanamycin in bacteria or G418 (Geneticin®) in eukaryotes
   2518..3106    +  rep_origin     ori: high-copy-number ColE1/pMB1/pBR322/pUC origin of replication
   3292..3431    -  misc_feature   bom: basis of mobility region from pBR322
   3533..3724    -  CDS            rop: Rop protein, which maintains plasmids at low copy number; rop
   3741..4121    +  CDS            YPB1_ECOLX: Protein predicted: Swiss-Prot protein existence level 4. From Escherichia coli.
   4193..4484    -  CDS            TcR (fragment): tetracycline efflux protein; tet; confers resistance to tetracycline
   4499..4520    -  protein_bind   CAP binding site: CAP binding activates transcription in the presence of cAMP. E. coli catabolite activator protein
   4533..5615    -  CDS            lacI: lac repressor; lacI; The lac repressor binds to the lac operator to inhibit transcription in E. coli. This inhibition can be relieved by adding lactose or isopropyl-β-D-thiogalactopyranoside (IPTG).
   5616..5693    -  promoter       lacI promoter: lacI
   5701..5980    -  CDS            TcR (fragment): tetracycline efflux protein; tet; confers resistance to tetracycline
