[The description below was written by a language model from this plasmid's Addgene catalogue record and pLannotate feature annotations shown in this document.]
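Description:
pCri-7a is a bacterial expression plasmid of about 6 kb built on a pET backbone, belonging to the pCri collection of vectors for recombinant protein production and purification in E. coli. It replicates from a ColE1/pBR322-type origin accompanied by the rop gene and the bom mobility region, which is consistent with the low copy number recorded for it, and it is selected with kanamycin through an aminoglycoside phosphotransferase (KanR) gene. An f1 phage origin is also present, which would allow single-stranded DNA production. Short fragments annotated as tetracycline resistance and an uncharacterised E. coli open reading frame appear to be non-functional remnants of the pBR322 ancestry.

The expression cassette follows the standard T7lac design. A T7 promoter is immediately followed by a lac operator and the strong ribosome binding site from T7 gene 10, and the unit ends with a T7 terminator. The plasmid carries its own lacI gene with its promoter, so transcription is repressed until IPTG or lactose is added. Expression also requires a host that supplies T7 RNA polymerase. The catalogued insert is green fluorescent protein with a C-terminal His-tag. The automated annotation labels the roughly 720 bp coding region as EYFP, a closely related GFP derivative, so the exact variant is not resolved by the record. A downstream match to a fragment of a polyhistidine tag corresponds to the C-terminal affinity tag used for metal-affinity purification. The short "SET1" hit just before the terminator probably reflects residual T7-derived pET sequence rather than a functional solubility tag. The record does not say so, but the fluorescent protein may serve as a placeholder or expression control that is replaced by a gene of interest.
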