Addgene plasmid #61316: pCri-7a
Purpose: Protein expression.
Depositing lab: F Xavier Gomis-Ruth. Depositing organization: Institut de Biologia Molecular de Barcelona (IBMB-CSIC). Publication: The pCri System: A Vector Collection for Recombinant Protein Expression and Purification. Goulas T, Cuppari A, Garcia-Castellanos R, Snipas S, Glockshuber R, Arolas JL, Gomis-Ruth FX. PLoS One. 2014 Nov 11;9(11):e112643. doi: 10.1371/journal.pone.0112643. eCollection 2014. PONE-D-14-36402 PubMed 25386923.
Backbone
  Vector backbone: pET
  Total vector size (bp): 6000
  Vector type: Bacterial Expression
Growth in bacteria
  Bacterial resistance: Kanamycin, 50 μg/mL
  Growth temperature: 37°C
  Growth strain: DH5alpha
  Copy number: Low Copy
Gene/Insert
  Gene/Insert name: Green fluorescent protein
  Tag / fusion protein: His-tag (C terminal on insert)
Terms and licenses: Academic/Nonprofit Terms; Industry Terms: Not Available to Industry
How to cite: pCri-7a was a gift from F Xavier Gomis-Ruth (Addgene plasmid # 61316 ; http://n2t.net/addgene:61316 ; RRID:Addgene_61316)
