>Addgene plasmid #61316 | pCri-7a | depositor partial sequence | sequence record 99646 | Cloning/Expression region
TGTGAGCGGATAACAATTCCCCTCTAGAAATAATTTTGTTTAACTTTAAGAAGGAGATATACCATGGCCA
AAGTGAGCAAGGGCGAGGAGCTGTTCACCGGGGTGGTGCCCATCCTGGTCGAGCTGGACGGCGACGTAAA
CGGCCACAAGTTCAGCGTGTCCGGCGAGGGCGAGGGCGATGCCACCTACGGCAAGCTGACCCTGAAGTTC
ATCTGCACCACCGGCAAGCTGCCCGTGCCCTGGCCCACCCTCGTGACCACCTTCGGCTACGGCCTGCAGT
GCTTCGCCCGCTACCCCGACCACATGAAGCAGCACGACTTCTTCAAGTCCGCCATGCCCGAAGGCTACGT
CCAGGAGCGCACCATCTTCTTCAAGGACGACGGCAACTACAAGACCCGCGCCGAGGTGAAGTTCGAGGGC
GACACCCTGGTGAACCGCATCGAGCTGAAGGGCATCGACTTCAAGGAGGACGGCAACATCCTGGGGCACA
AGCTGGAGTACAACTACAACAGCCACAACGTCTATATCATGGCCGACAAGCAGAAGAACGGCATCAAGGT
GAACTTCAAGATCCGCCACAACATCGAGGACGGCAGCGTGCAGCTCGCCGACCACTACCAGCAGAACACC
CCCATCGGCGACGGCCCCGTGCTGCTGCCCGACAACCACTACCTGAGCACCCAGTCCGCCCTGAGCAAAG
ACCCCAACGAGAAGCGCGATCACATGGTCCTGCTGGAGTTCGTGACCGCCGCCGGGATCACTCTCGGCAT
GGACGAGCTGTACAAGTAAGGTACCGGATCCGAATTCGAGCTCCGTCGACAAGCTTGCGGCCGCACTCGA
GCACCACCACCACCACCACTGAGATCCGGCTGCTAACA
