>Addgene plasmid #61316 | pCri-7a | addgene partial sequence | sequence record 101026 | EGFP-C 5'-CATGGTCCTGCTGGAGTTCGTG-3'
GTAAGGTACCGGATCCGAATTCGAGCTCCGTCGACAAGCTTGCGGCCGCACTCGAGCACCACCACCACCA
CCACTGAGATCCGGCTGCTAACAAAGCCCGAAAGGAAGCTGAGTTGGCTGCTGCCACCGCTGAGCAATAA
CTAGCATAACCCCTTGGGGCCTCTAAACGGGTCTTGAGGGGTTTTTTGCTGAAAGGAGGAACTATATCCG
GATTGGCGAATGGG
[124 nt withheld, positions 225-348]
C
[91 nt withheld, positions 350-440]
A
[49 nt withheld, positions 442-490]
CCTTTGACGTTGGAGTCCACGTTCTTT
[37 nt withheld, positions 518-554]
ACCCTATCTCGGTCTATTCTTTTGATTTATAAGGGATTTTGCCGATTTCGGCCTATTGGTTAAAAAATGA
GCTGATTTAACAAAAATTTAACGCGAATTTTAACAAAATATTAACGCTTACAATTTAGGTGGCACTTTTC
GGGGAAATGTGCGCGGAACCCCTATTTGTTTATTTTTCTAAATACATTCAAATATGTATCCGCTCATGAA
TTAATTCTTAG
