>Addgene plasmid #61316 | pCri-7a | addgene partial sequence | sequence record 101353 | EGFP-N 5'-CGTCGCCGTCCAGCTCGACCAG-3'
ACAGGCTTCGACGCCGCTTCGTTCTACCATCGACACCACCACGCTGGCACCCAGTTGATCGGCGCGAGAT
TTAATCGCCGCGACAATTTGCGACGGCGCGTGCAGGGCCAGACTGGAGGTGGCAACGCCAATCAGCAACG
ACTGTTTGCCCGCCAGTTGTTGTGCCACGCGGTTGGGAATGTAATTCAGCTCCGCCATCGCCGCTTCCAC
TTTTTCCCGCGTTTTCGCAGAAACGTGGCTGGCCTGGTTCACCACGCGGGAAACGGTCTGATAAGAGACA
CCGGCATACTCTGCGACATCGTATAACGTTACTGGTTTCACATTCACCACCCTGAATTGACTCTCTTCCG
GGCGCTATCATGCCATACCGCGAAAGGTTTTGCGCCATTCGATGGTGTCCGGGATCTCGACGCTCTCCCT
TATGCGACTCCTGCATTAGGAAGCAGCCCAGTAGTAGGTTGAGGCCGTTGAGCACCGCCGCCGCAAGGAA
TGGTGCATGCAAGGAGATGGCGCCCAACAGTCCCCCGGCCACGGGGCCTGCCACCATACCCACGCCGAAA
CAAGCGCTCATGAGCCCGAAGTGGCGAGCCCGATCTTCCCCATCGGTGATGTCGGCGATATAGGCGCCAG
CAACCGCACCTGTGGCGCCGGTGATGCCGGCCACGATGCGTCCGGCGTAGAGGATCGAGATCTCGATCCC
GCGAAATTAATACGACTCACTATAGGGGAATTGTGAGCGGATAACAATTCCCCTCTAGAAATAATTTTGT
TTAACTTTAAGAAGGAGATATACCATGGCCAAAGTGAGC
